>Addgene plasmid #69318 | pBALU3 | depositor partial sequence | sequence record 122281 | cassette
ATGAGTAAAGGAGAAGAACTTTTCACTGGAGTTGTCCCAATTCTTGTTGAATTAGATGGTGATGTTAATG
GGCACAAATTTTCTGTCAGTGGAGAGGGTGAAGGTGATGCAACATACGGAAAACTTACCCTTAAATTTAT
TTGCACTACTGGAAAACTACCTGTTCCATGGGTAAGTTTAAACATATATATACTAACTAACCCTGATTAT
TTAAATTTTCAGCCAACACTTGTCACTACTTTCTCATGGGGCGTTCAATGCTTCTCGAGATACCCAGATC
ATATGAAACAGCATGACTTTTTCAAGAGTGCCATGCCCGAAGGTTATGTACAGGAAAGAACTATATTTTT
CAAAGATGACGGGAACTACAAGACACGTAAGTTTAAACAGTTCGGTACGAAGTTCCTATACTTTCTAGAG
AATAGGAACTTCCCTGTTGACAATTAATCATCGGCATAGTATATCGGCATAGTATAATACGACAAGGTGA
GGAACTAAACCCAGGAGGCAGATCATGAGTCTGAAAGAAAAAACACAATCTCTGTTTGCCAACGCATTTG
GCTACCCTGCCACTCACACCATTCAGGCGCCTGGCCGCGTGAATTTGATTGGTGAACACACCGACTACAA
CGACGGTTTCGTTCTGCCCTGCGCGATTGATTATCAAACCGTGATCAGTTGTGCACCACGCGATGACCGT
AAAGTTCGCGTGATGGCAGCCGATTATGAAAATCAGCTCGACGAGTTTTCCCTCGATGCGCCCATTGTCG
CACATGAAAACTATCAATGGGCTAACTACGTTCGTGGCGTGGTGAAACATCTGCAACTGCGTAACAACAG
CTTCGGCGGCGTGGACATGGTGATCAGCGGCAATGTGCCGCAGGGTGCCGGGTTAAGTTCTTCCGCTTCA
CTGGAAGTCGCGGTCGGAACCGTATTGCAGCAGCTTTATCATCTGCCGCTGGACGGCGCACAAATCGCGC
TTAACGGTCAGGAAGCAGAAAACCAGTTTGTAGGCTGTAACTGCGGGATCATGGATCAGCTAATTTCCGC
GCTCGGCAAGAAAGATCATGCCTTGCTGATCGATTGCCGCTCACTGGGGACCAAAGCAGTTTCCATGCCC
AAAGGTGTGGCTGTCGTCATCATCAACAGTAACTTCAAACGTACCCTGGTTGGCAGCGAATACAACACCC
GTCGTGAACAGTGCGAAACCGGTGCGCGTTTCTTCCAGCAGCCAGCCCTGCGTGATGTCACCATTGAAGA
GTTCAACGCTGTTGCGCATGAACTGGACCCGATCGTGGCAAAACGCGTGCGTCATATACTGACTGAAAAC
GCCCGCACCGTTGAAGCTGCCAGCGCGCTGGAGCAAGGCGACCTGAAACGTATGGGCGAGTTGATGGCGG
AGTCTCATGCCTCTATGCGCGATGATTTCGAAATCACCGTGCCGCAAATTGACACTCTGGTAGAAATCGT
CAAAGCTGTGATTGGCGACAAAGGTGGCGTACGCATGACCGGCGGCGGATTTGGCGGCTGTATCGTCGCG
CTGATCCCGGAAGAGCTGGTGCCTGCCGTACAGCAAGCTGTCGCTGAACAATATGAAGCAAAAACAGGTA
TTAAAGAGACTTTTTACGTTTGTAAACCATCACAAGGAGCAGGACAGTGCTGAGGATCCACTAGTTCTAG
AGCGGCCGCGAAGTTCCTATACTTTCTAGAGAATAGGAACTTCTAACTAACCATACATATTTAAATTTTC
AGGTGCTGAAGTCAAGTTTGAAGGTGATACCCTTGTTAATAGAATCGAGTTAAAAGGTATTGATTTTAAA
GAAGATGGAAACATTCTTGGACACAAATTGGAATACAACTATATTTCACACAACGTATACATCACTGCCG
ACAAACAAAAGAATGGGATCAAAGCGGTAAGTTTAAACATGATTTTACTAACTAACTAATCTGATTTAAA
TTTTCAGAACTTCAAAATTAGACACAACATTGAAGATGGAAGCGTTCAACTAGCAGACCATTATCAACAA
AATACTCCAATTGGCGATGGCCCTGTCCTTTTACCAGACAACCATTACCTGTCCACACAATCTGCCCTTT
CGAAAGATCCCAACGAAAAGAGAGACCACATGGTCCTTCTTGAGTTTGTAACAGCTGCTGGGATTACACA
TGGCATGGATGAACTATACAAATAG
