>Addgene plasmid #69318 | pBALU3 | addgene partial sequence | sequence record 123636 | M13-F20 5'-TGTAAAACGACGGCCAGT-3'
GGATATCTGCAGAATTCGCCCTTATGAGTAAAGGAGAAGAACTTTTCACTGGAGTTGTCCCAATTCTTGT
TGAATTAGATGGTGATGTTAATGGGCACAAATTTTCTGTCAGTGGAGAGGGTGAAGGTGATGCAACATAC
GGAAAACTTACCCTTAAATTTATTTGCACTACTGGAAAACTACCTGTTCCATGGGTAAGTTTAAACATAT
ATATACTAACTAACCCTGATTATTTAAATTTTCAGCCAACACTTGTCACTACTTTCTCATGGGGCGTTCA
ATGCTTCTCGAGATACCCAGATCATATGAAACAGCATGACTTTTTCAAGAGTGCCATGCCCGAAGGTTAT
GTACAGGAAAGAACTATATTTTTCAAAGATGACGGGAACTACAAGACACGTAAGTTTAAACAGTTCGGTA
CGAAGTTCCTATACTTTCTAGAGAATAGGAACTTCCCTGTTGACAATTAATCATCGGCATAGTATATCGG
CATAGTATAATACGACAAGGTGAGGAACTAAACCCAGGAGGCAGATCATGAGTCTGAAAGAAAAAACACA
ATCTCTGTTTGCCAACGCATTTGGCTACCCTGCCACTCACACCATTCAGGCGCCTGGCCGCGTGAATTTG
ATTGGTGAACACACCGACTACAACGACGGTTTCGTTCTGCCCTGCGCGATTGATTATCAAACCGTGATCA
GTTGTGCACCACGCGATGACCGTAAAGTTCGCGTGATGGCAGCCGATTATGAAAATCAGCTCGACGAGTT
TTCCCTCGATGCGCCCATTGTCGCACATGAAAACTATCAATGGGCTAACTACGTTCGTGGCGTG
