>Addgene plasmid #69318 | pBALU3 | addgene partial sequence | sequence record 123637 | M13-Rev 5'-CAGGAAACAGCTATGACC-3'
CTATAGAAATACTCAAGCTATGCATCAAGCTTGGTACCGAGCTCGGATCCACTAGTAACGGCCGCCAGTG
TGCTGGAATTCGCCCTTTTTGTATAGTTCATCCATGCCATGTGTAATCCCAGCAGCTGTTACAAACTCAA
GAAGGACCATGTGGTCTCTCTTTTCGTTGGGATCTTTCGAAAGGGCAGATTGTGTGGACAGGTAATGGTT
GTCTGGTAAAAGGACAGGGCCATCGCCAATTGGAGTATTTTGTTGATAATGGTCTGCTAGTTGAACGCTT
CCATCTTCAATGTTGTGTCTAATTTTGAAGTTCTGAAAATTTAAATCAGATTAGTTAGTTAGTAAAATCA
TGTTTAAACTTACCGCTTTGATCCCATTCTTTTGTTTGTCGGCAGTGATGTATACGTTGTGTGAAATATA
GTTGTATTCCAATTTGTGTCCAAGAATGTTTCCATCTTCTTTAAAATCAATACCTTTTAACTCGATTCTA
TTAACAAGGGTATCACCTTCAAACTTGACTTCAGCACCTGAAAATTTAAATATGTATGGTTAGTTAGAAG
TTCCTATTCTCTAGAAAGTATAGGAACTTCGCGGCCGCTCTAGAACTAGTGGATCCTCAGCACTGTCCTG
CTCCTTGTGATGGTTTACAAACGTAAAAAGTCTCTTTAATACCTGTTTTTGCTTCATATTGTTCAGCGAC
AGCTTGCTGTACGGCAGGCACCAGCTCTTCCGGGATCAGCGCGACGATACAGCCGCCAAATCCGCCGCCG
GTCATGCGTACGCCACCTTTGTCGCCAATCACAGCTTTGACGATTTCTACCAGAGTGTCAATTTGCGGCA
CGGTGATTTCGAAATCATCGCGCATAGAGGCATGAGACTCCGCCATCAACTCGCCCATACGTTTCAGGTC
GCCTTGCTCCAGCGCGCTGGCAGCTTCAACGGTGCGGGCGTTTTCAGTCAGTATATGACGCACGCGTTTT
GCCACGATCGGGTCCAGTTCATGCGCAACAGCGTTGAACTCTTCAATGGTGACATCACGCAGGGCTGGCT
GCTGGAAGAAACGCGCACCGGTTTCGCACTGTTCACGACGGGTGTTGTATTCGCTGCCAACCAGGGTACG
TTTGAAGTTACTG
