>Addgene plasmid #69318 | pBALU3 | addgene partial sequence | sequence record 125190 | GFP-F 5'-GGTCCTTCTTGAGTTTGTAAC-3'
GGATGAACTATACAAAAAGGGCGAATTCCAGCACACTGGCGGCCGTTACTAGTGGATCCGAGCTCGGTAC
CAAGCTTGATGCATAGCTTGAGTATTCTATAGTGTCACCTAAATAGCTTGGCGTAATCATGGTCATAGCT
GTTTCCTGTGTGAAATTGTTATCCGCTCACAATTCCACACAACATACGAGCCGGAAGCATAAAGTGTAAA
GCCTGGGGTGCCTAATGAGTGAGCTAACTCACATTAATTGCGTTGCGCTCACTGCCCGCTTTCCAGTCGG
GAAACCTGTCGTGCCAGCTGCATTAATGAATCGGCCAACGCGCGGGGAGAGGCGGTTTGCGTATTGGGCG
CTCTTCCGCTTCCTCGCTCACTGACTCGCTGCGCTCGGTCGTTCGGCTGCGGCGAGCGGTATCAGCTCAC
TCAAAGGCGGTAATACGGTTATCCACAGAATCAGGGGATAACGCAGGAAAGAACATGTGAGCAAAAGGCC
AGCAAAAGGCCAGGAACCGTAAAAAGGCCGCGTTGCTGGCGTTTTTCCATAGGCTCCGCCCCCCTGACGA
GCATCACAAAAATCGACGCTCAAGTCAGAGGTGGCGAAACCCGACAGGACTATAAAGATACCAGGCGTTT
CCCCCTGGAAGCTCCCTCGTGCGCTCTCCTGTTCCGACCCTGCCGCTTACCGGATACCTGTCCGCCTTTC
TCCCTTCGGGAAGCGTGGCGCTTTCTCATAGCTCACGCTGTAGGTATCTCAGTTCGGTGTAGGTCGTTCG
CTCCAAGCTGGGCTGTGTGCACGAACCCCGTCAGCCGACGTGCGCTACGTA
