[The description below was written by a language model from this plasmid's Addgene catalogue record.]
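Description:
pBALU3 is a template plasmid for recombineering, built by TOPO cloning a synthetic cassette called CFPint-FgF into an Invitrogen pCR TOPO backbone. It is a high-copy bacterial plasmid maintained under kanamycin selection. The record does not include a feature table, so the origin of replication and any promoter elements are not explicitly documented. The insert sits between the standard M13 forward and reverse primer sites used for sequencing. Although catalogued as a bacterial expression vector, its role is to supply a cassette rather than to express a protein in bacteria.

The payload is a cyan fluorescent protein (cfp) coding sequence containing introns, with an FRT-galK-FRT module placed inside the second intron. galK encodes galactokinase, a marker that in general can be selected both for and against in galK-deficient recombineering strains. Here it allows selection of clones in which the cassette has been inserted by homologous recombination into a target gene carried on a genomic clone. The flanking FRT sites then allow FLP recombinase to excise galK, leaving a single FRT scar. Because that scar lies within an intron, it should be spliced out of the mature transcript, leaving the fluorescent protein reading frame intact.

According to the record, the cassette is used to tag a gene within a genomic clone with a fluorescent protein. It belongs to a toolkit for generating fosmid-based reporter genes in C. elegans, which preserve the surrounding genomic regulatory context of the tagged gene.
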