Addgene plasmid #69318: pBALU3
Purpose: Encodes a recombineering cassette for tagging a target gene within a genomic clone with a fluorescent protein. Cassette: FRT-galK-FRT in the 2nd intron of cfp
Depositing lab: Oliver Hobert. Depositing organization: Columbia University. Publication: A toolkit and robust pipeline for the generation of fosmid-based reporter genes in C. elegans. Tursun B, Cochella L, Carrera I, Hobert O. PLoS One. 2009;4(3):e4625. doi: 10.1371/journal.pone.0004625. Epub 2009 Mar 4. PubMed 19259264.
Backbone
  Vector backbone: pCR TOPO
  Backbone manufacturer: Invitrogen
  Vector type: Bacterial Expression
Growth in bacteria
  Bacterial resistance: Kanamycin, 50 μg/mL
  Growth temperature: 37°C
  Growth strain: DH5alpha
  Copy number: High Copy
Gene/Insert
  Gene/Insert name: CFPint-FgF
  Species: Synthetic
  Cloning method: TOPO Cloning
  Sequencing primers: 5′ M13F; 3′ M13R
Terms and licenses: Academic/Nonprofit Terms; Industry Terms: Not Available to Industry
How to cite: pBALU3 was a gift from Oliver Hobert (Addgene plasmid # 69318 ; http://n2t.net/addgene:69318 ; RRID:Addgene_69318)
